Addgene plasmid #64212: Cry2 mCherry GRK2 ct in pcDNA3.1
Purpose: mCherry fused between Cry2 and GRK2ct to study cell migration
Depositing lab: Narasimhan Gautam. Publication: Subcellular optogenetic inhibition of G proteins generates signaling gradients and cell migration. O'Neill PR, Gautam N. Mol Biol Cell. 2014 Aug 1;25(15):2305-14. doi: 10.1091/mbc.E14-04-0870. Epub 2014 Jun 11. PubMed 24920824.
Backbone
  Vector backbone: pcDNA3.1
  Backbone manufacturer: Invitrogen
  Backbone size w/o insert (bp): 5428
  Total vector size (bp): 7513
  Vector type: Mammalian Expression
  Selectable markers: Neomycin (select with G418)
Growth in bacteria
  Bacterial resistance: Ampicillin, 100 μg/mL
  Growth temperature: 37°C
  Growth strain: Top10
  Copy number: High Copy
Gene/Insert 1
  Gene/Insert name: Cry2 PHR (alt name: Cryptochrome 2)
  Species: A. thaliana (mustard weed)
  Insert size (bp): 1498
  Entrez Gene: CRY2 (a.k.a. AT1G04400, AT-PHH1, ATCRY2, CRYPTOCHROME 2 APOPROTEIN, F19P19.14, F19P19_14, FHA, PHH1, cryptochrome 2)
  Promoter: cmv
  Tag / fusion protein: mcherry (C terminal on insert)
  Cloning method: Restriction Enzyme; 5′ cloning site NheI (not destroyed); 3′ cloning site SmaI (destroyed during cloning)
  Sequencing primers: 5′ T7; 3′ na
Gene/Insert 2
  Gene/Insert name: GRK2 ct
  Species: H. sapiens (human)
  Insert size (bp): 591
  Entrez Gene: GRK2 (a.k.a. ADRBK1, BARK1, BETA-ARK1)
  Promoter: CMV
  Cloning method: Restriction Enzyme; 5′ cloning site KpnI (not destroyed); 3′ cloning site XbaI (not destroyed)
  Sequencing primers: 5′ na; 3′ BGH reverse
Terms and licenses: Academic/Nonprofit Terms; Industry Terms: Not Available to Industry
How to cite: Cry2 mCherry GRK2 ct in pcDNA3.1 was a gift from Narasimhan Gautam (Addgene plasmid # 64212 ; http://n2t.net/addgene:64212 ; RRID:Addgene_64212)
