[The description below was written by a language model from this plasmid's Addgene catalogue record.]
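Description:
Cry2 mCherry GRK2 ct in pcDNA3.1 is a mammalian expression plasmid of about 7.5 kb built on the Invitrogen pcDNA3.1 backbone. It is propagated in E. coli as a high-copy plasmid under ampicillin selection, and it carries a neomycin resistance marker, so transfected mammalian cells can be selected with G418. No feature table accompanies the record, so details beyond the catalogue fields, such as the exact linkers between domains, are not stated.

The payload is a single CMV-driven tripartite fusion protein. At the N-terminus is the photolyase homology region (PHR) of Arabidopsis thaliana cryptochrome 2 (roughly 1.5 kb), cloned between NheI and a destroyed SmaI site. It is followed by mCherry and then by the C-terminal fragment of human GRK2 (ADRBK1, about 0.6 kb), inserted between KpnI and XbaI. The Cry2 PHR is a blue-light-sensitive domain that reversibly binds its partner CIBN on illumination, which allows light-controlled recruitment of the fusion to wherever a CIBN anchor is located; that partner is not part of this plasmid and would have to be supplied separately. The GRK2 C-terminal region is widely used as a G protein βγ-binding, sequestering module. mCherry lets the location and movement of the fusion be followed by red fluorescence.

According to the record, the construct was made to study cell migration, in work on subcellular optogenetic inhibition of G proteins. Localized illumination concentrates the GRK2ct module in a chosen region of the cell, creating the signalling gradients that drive migration.
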