>Addgene plasmid #64212 | Cry2 mCherry GRK2 ct in pcDNA3.1 | depositor partial sequence | sequence record 107630 | GRK2 ct
NNNAAGGGNNGTNCNAGGCTTGATCACACGGGTTTAAACGGGCCCTCTAGACTCGAGCGGCCGCCACTGT
GCTGGATATCTGCAGAATTCTCAGAGGCCGTTGGCACTGCCGCGCTGGATCAGTGGCACCTTGCTCAGCT
CCACGACGGGCGAGCGCGGCTTGTTCTTCATCTTGGGCACCCGCTGCACTAGCTGCTGGGCCTCGCGGTA
GGCGTCTCGAAGCTCCTTCTTCCACTGCACCAGCTCTGGGTCACTATCGCACTGCAGGACAAACTGCTTG
CCACCTCGGATCTTGAGGAGGAGGCACTTTCGCTCCTTGATCTGCGTCTCCTCCACCGACTGGATCTCCT
CCATGGTCAGCAGGCTCTGCGGGGCCTCGCCCTCGCCCCGCCACTCGAGCCGGTTAGGGAACAGGTAGAA
GTACCGCCGCTGCCACTGGGTCAGGAAGGGGTTGCCCATCTTGGACATGTAGCCATGCATGATGCANTCC
TTGCCCAGGGCGTAGTCTTCCTCGTGGCCCAACTGCTTGTTTTTGGTTTTCTTGCGGGGCCTCCAGCCGG
TCCGTCTCAGCATTGATGGTGTCAAAGACAGTCTCTGCTACCTCCTGCTGCCACCGCTCCGAGATGGTCA
GGGGGAAGTTGCGGTAGAGCTCCCTGGTCACTGTCCAGTAGCTTGATTCCCATGGATCCGAGCTCGGTAC
CCTTGTACAGCTCGTCCATGCCGCCAGTGGAGTGGCGGCCCTCGGCGCGTTCGTACTGTTC
