>Addgene plasmid #64212 | Cry2 mCherry GRK2 ct in pcDNA3.1 | depositor partial sequence | sequence record 107631 | Cry2 sequence
NNNNNNNNNNGNTTGCGCTNCGGACTCAGATCTCGAGGCCACCATGAAGATGGACAAAAAGACTATAGTT
TGGTTTAGAAGAGACCTAAGGATTGAGGATAATCCTGCATTAGCAGCAGCTGCTCACGAAGGATCTGTTT
TTCCTGTCTTCATTTGGTGTCCTGAAGAAGAAGGACAGTTTTATCCTGGAAGAGCTTCAAGATGGTGGAT
GAAACAATCACTTGCTCACTTATCTCAATCCTTGAAGGCTCTTGGATCTGACCTCACTTTAATCAAAACC
CACAACACGATTTCAGCGATCTTGGATTGTATCCGCGTTACCGGTGCTACAAAAGTCGTCTTTAACCACC
TCTATGATCCTGTTTCGTTAGTTCGGGACCATACCGTAAAGGAGAAGCTGGTGGAACGTGGGATCTCTGT
GCAAAGCTACAATGGAGATCTATTGTATGAACCGTGGGAGATATACTGCGAAAAGGGCAAACCTTTTACG
AGTTTCAATTCTTACTGGAAGAAATGCTTAGATATGTCGATTGAATCCGTTATGCTTCCTCCTCCTTGGC
GGTTGATGCCAATAACTGCAGCGGCTGAAGCGATTTGGGCGTGTTCGATTGAAGAACTAGGGCTGGAGAA
TGAGGCCGAGAAACCGAGCAATGCGTTGTTAACTAGAGCTTGGTCTCCAGGATGGAGCAATGCTGATAAG
TTACTAAATGAGTTCATCGAGAAGCAGTTGATAGATTATGCAAAGAACAGCAAGAAAGTTGTTGGGAATT
CTACTTCACTACTTTCTCCGTATCTCCATTTCGGGGAAATAAGCGTCAGACACGTTTTCCAGTGTGCCCG
GATGAAACAAATTATATGGGCAAGAGATAAGAACAGTGAAAGGAGAAGAAAGTGCAGATCTTTTTCTTAG
GGAATCGGGTTTAAGAGAGTATTCTCGGTATATATGTTTCAACTTCCCGTTTACTCACGAGCAATCGTTG
TTGAGTCATCTTCGGTTTTCCCTTGGGATGCTGATGGTNATAAGTTCAAGGCCTGNAAGACCAAGCAGGA
CCCGTTATCCGTTGNGGAATGCCGNATTGAAGAAAGCTTGGGCTACGGATGATGCATAACAGAATAAGAT
GAATTGTTCCAGGCTTGCNNNNGAGTTCTTCTCNTCCATNGAATNGGGGAATGAAGTATTNNNNNNNNNN
TTGGANTGNCTGANNNNNNNNNCTGNNGGCAGAGTACNNNNNNGGAANNTCCNNNGNGCACGAGNNNNTG
NN
