>Addgene plasmid #64212 | Cry2 mCherry GRK2 ct in pcDNA3.1 | addgene partial sequence | sequence record 111753 | CMV-F 5'-CGCAAATGGGCGGTAGGCGTG-3'
AGCGAGCTCTCTGGCTACTAGAGAACCCACTGCTTACTGGCTTATCGAAATTAATACGACTCACTATAGG
GAGACCCAAGCTGGCTAGCGCTACCGGACTCAGATCTCGAGGCCACCATGAAGATGGACAAAAAGACTAT
AGTTTGGTTTAGAAGAGACCTAAGGATTGAGGATAATCCTGCATTAGCAGCAGCTGCTCACGAAGGATCT
GTTTTTCCTGTCTTCATTTGGTGTCCTGAAGAAGAAGGACAGTTTTATCCTGGAAGAGCTTCAAGATGGT
GGATGAAACAATCACTTGCTCACTTATCTCAATCCTTGAAGGCTCTTGGATCTGACCTCACTTTAATCAA
AACCCACAACACGATTTCAGCGATCTTGGATTGTATCCGCGTTACCGGTGCTACAAAAGTCGTCTTTAAC
CACCTCTATGATCCTGTTTCGTTAGTTCGGGACCATACCGTAAAGGAGAAGCTGGTGGAACGTGGGATCT
CTGTGCAAAGCTACAATGGAGATCTATTGTATGAACCGTGGGAGATATACTGCGAAAAGGGCAAACCTTT
TACGAGTTTCAATTCTTACTGGAAGAAATGCTTAGATATGTCGATTGAATCCGTTATGCTTCCTCCTCCT
TGGCGGTTGATGCCAATAACTGCAGCGGCTGAAGCGATTTGGGCGTGTTCGATTGAAGAACTAGGGCTGG
AGAATGAGGCCGAGAAACCGAGCAATGCGTTGTTAACTAGAGCTTGGTCTCCAGGATGGAGCAATGCTGA
TAAGTTACTAAATGAGTTCATCGAGAAGCAGTTGATAGATTATGCAAAGAACAGCAAGAAAGTTGTTGGG
AATTCTACTTCACTACTTTCTCCGTATCTCCATTTCGGGGAAATAAGCGTCAGACACGTTTTCCAGTGTG
CCCGGATGAAACAAATTATATGGGCAAGAGATAAGAACAGTGAAGG
