>Addgene plasmid #64212 | Cry2 mCherry GRK2 ct in pcDNA3.1 | addgene partial sequence | sequence record 111758 | BGH-rev 5'-TAGAAGGCACAGTCGAGG-3'
GAGCGGCCGCCACTGTGCTGGATATCTGCAGAATTCTCAGAGGCCGTTGGCACTGCCGCGCTGGATCAGT
GGCACCTTGCTCAGCTCCACGACGGGCGAGCGCGGCTTGTTCTTCATCTTGGGCACCCGCTGCACTAGCT
GCTGGGCCTCGCGGTAGGCGTCTCGAAGCTCCTTCTTCCACTGCACCAGCTCTGGGTCACTATCGCACTG
CAGGACAAACTGCTTGCCACCTCGGATCTTGAGGAGGAGGCACTTTCGCTCCTTGATCTGCGTCTCCTCC
ACCGACTGGATCTCCTCCATGGTCAGCAGGCTCTGCGGGGCCTCGCCCTCGCCCCGCCACTCGAGCCGGT
TAGGGAACAGGTAGAAGTACCGCCGCTGCCACTGGGTCAGGAAGGGGTTGCCCATCTTGGACATGTAGCC
ATGCATGATGCAGTCCTTGCCCAGGGCGTAGTCTTCCTCGTGGCCCAACTGCTTGTTTTTGGTTTTCTTG
CGGGCCTCCAGCCGGTCCGTCTCAGCATTGATGGTGTCAAAGACAGTCTCTGCTACCTCCTGCTGCCACC
GCTCCGAGATGGTCAGGGGGAAGTTGCGGTAGAGCTCCTGGTCACTGTCCAGTAGCTTGATTCCCATGGA
TCCGAGCTCGGTACCCTTGTACAGCTCGTCCATGCCGCCGGTGGAGTGGCGGCCCTCGGCGCGTTCGTAC
TGTTCCACGATGGTGTAGTCCTCGTTGTGGGAGGTGATGTCCAACTTGATGTTGACGTTGTAGGCGCCGG
GCAGCTGCACGGGCTTCTTGGCCTTGTAGGTGGTCTTGACCTCAGCGTCGTAGTGGCCGCCGTCCTTCAG
CTTCAGCCTCTGCTTGATCTCGCCCTTCAGGCGCCGTCCTCGGGGTACATCCGCTCGGAGGAGGCCTCCC
AGCCCATGGGTCTTCTTCTGCATTACGGGGCCGTCGGAGGGAAATTGGTGCCGCGCAACTTCACCT
